>Addgene plasmid #228114 | pAGK55 | addgene full sequence | sequence record 455303 | Addgene NGS Result
ACTAGTTATTAATAGTAATCAATTACGGGGTCATTAGTTCATAGCCCATATATGGAGTTCCGCGTTACAT
AACTTACGGTAAATGGCCCGCCTGGCTGACCGCCCAACGACCCCCGCCCATTGACGTCAATAATGACGTA
TGTTCCCATAGTAACGCCAATAGGGACTTTCCATTGACGTCAATGGGTGGAGTATTTACGGTAAACTGCC
CACTTGGCAGTACATCAAGTGTATCATATGCCAAGTACGCCCCCTATTGACGTCAATGACGGTAAATGGC
CCGCCTGGCATTATGCCCAGTACATGACCTTATGGGACTTTCCTACTTGGCAGTACATCTACGTATTAGT
CATCGCTATTACCATGGTCGAGGTGAGCCCCACGTTCTGCTTCACTCTCCCCATCTCCCCCCCCTCCCCA
CCCCCAATTTTGTATTTATTTATTTTTTAATTATTTTGTGCAGCGATGGGGGCGGGGGGGGGGGGGGGGC
GCGCGCCAGGCGGGGCGGGGCGGGGCGAGGGGCGGGGCGGGGCGAGGCGGAGAGGTGCGGCGGCAGCCAA
TCAGAGCGGCGCGCTCCGAAAGTTTCCTTTTATGGCGAGGCGGCGGCGGCGGCGGCCCTATAAAAAGCGA
AGCGCGCGGCGGGCGGGAGTCGCTGCGCGCTGCCTTCGCCCCGTGCCCCGCTCCGCCGCCGCCTCGCGCC
GCCCGCCCCGGCTCTGACTGACCGCGTTACTCCCACAGGTGAGCGGGCGGGACGGCCCTTCTCCTCCGGG
CTGTAATTAGCGCTTGGTTTAATGACGGCTTGTTTCTTTTCTGTGGCTGCGTGAAAGCCTTGAGGGGCTC
CGGGAGGGCCCTTTGTGCGGGGGGAGCGGCTCGGGGGGTGCGTGCGTGTGTGTGTGCGTGGGGAGCGCCG
CGTGCGGCTCCGCGCTGCCCGGCGGCTGTGAGCGCTGCGGGCGCGGCGCGGGGCTTTGTGCGCTCCGCAG
TGTGCGCGAGGGGAGCGCGGCCGGGGGCGGTGCCCCGCGGTGCGGGGGGGGCTGCGAGGGGAACAAAGGC
TGCGTGCGGGGTGTGTGCGTGGGGGGGTGAGCAGGGGGTGTGGGCGCGTCGGTCGGGCTGCAACCCCCCC
TGCACCCCCCTCCCCGAGTTGCTGAGCACGGCCCGGCTTCGGGTGCGGGGCTCCGTACGGGGCGTGGCGC
GGGGCTCGCCGTGCCGGGCGGGGGGTGGCGGCAGGTGGGGGTGCCGGGCGGGGCGGGGCCGCCTCGGGCC
GGGGAGGGCTCGGGGGAGGGGCGCGGCGGCCCCCGGAGCGCCGGCGGCTGTCGAGGCGCGGCGAGCCGCA
GCCATTGCCTTTTATGGTAATCGTGCGAGAGGGCGCAGGGACTTCCTTTGTCCCAAATCTGTGCGGAGCC
GAAATCTGGGAGGCGCCGCCGCACCCCCTCTAGCGGGCGCGGGGCGAAGCGGTGCGGCGCCGGCAGGAAG
GAAATGGGCGGGGAGGGCCTTCGTGCGTCGCCGCGCCGCCGTCCCCTTCTCCCTCTCCAGCCTCGGGGCT
GTCCGCGGGGGGACGGCTGCCTTCGGGGGGGACGGGGCAGGGCGGGGTTCGGCTTCTGGCGTGTGACCGG
CGGCTCTAGAGCCTCTGCTAACCATGTTCATGCCTTCTTCTTTTTCCTACAGCTCCTGGGCAACGTGCTG
GTTATTGTGCTGTCTCATCATTTTGGCAAAGAATTGAGCTCGATATCGGTACGCCACCATGAGCGTGATC
AATGGGCTGGCTGGTCTCCTGAATCAGAGCGAGCTTGATGTCGTTCTTTACCTCCAGAGTGCTAGTCGCA
AGTACAAGGTGTATAAGATCCCAAAGAGGACTACCGGCTTCCGGATTATCGCCCAGCCAGCAAAGGCTCT
GAAGGATTACCAGCGCGCCTTCCTGCAGTTGTATAGGCTGCCCGTCCACAAGTGTGCTATGGCATACCAG
AAAGGTAAGTCTGTGAGGGATAACGCCCTGGTCCACGCCCAGAACTCCTTTCTTCTGAAGACAGACCTGG
AGGATTTTTTCAACAGCATCACCCCAGATATTTTCTGGGAGAGCATCGAGCGCTCCCCAAGTGACACTCC
CCAGATCTCTGCGGAGGACAAGGGCTACGTAGAGCATCTGCTCTTTTGGCAACCTGCCAAGAGGAGCAAG
CGCCTGATCCTCAGCGTGGGCGCTCCGAGTTCCCCCGTGGTCAGCAATTTCTGCCTGTATGAGTTCGACA
ATCTGATCAGCGAGTTCTGCCTGCCTCTGAACATCGCATACACCCGTTACGCCGATGACCTGACATTCTC
ATGTAACACCAGGGACGTGCTCGGGGTTCTGCCTCTGATCATTGAGAAGCTGTTGAACAAGCTGTACCGT
CGCAAGCTGAGGCTGAACCGCGCGAAGACCGTCTTCTCATCTATGGCTCATAACCGCCACGTCACCGGTG
TTACTATCAACAATGAGGGAGAACTGAGTCTTGGGCGTGAGCGTAAACGCTTCATTAAGCACCTGATTAA
TCAGTACCGGTACGATATGATCGACGAGGCCGATAAGGCGTACCTGGTTGGCCTGCTCGCATTCGCGAAA
CACATCGAGCCTGAGTTCATCCTGCGGATGAACCGCAAATACACCACTGAACTCATGGAGCGCATCAGAC
GTCAGCAGCCACCAAAGAAGAAAAGAAAGGTCTGATCCCGGTTAGTAATGAGTTTAAACCTGTGCCTTCT
AGTTGCCAGCCATCTGTTGTTTGCCCCTCCCCCGTGCCTTCCTTGACCCTGGAAGGTGCCACTCCCACTG
TCCTTTCCTAATAAAATGAGGAAATTGCATCGCATTGTCTGAGTAGGTGTCATTCTATTCTGGGGGGTGG
GGTGGGGCAGGACAGCAAGGGGGAGGATTGGGAAGACAATAGCAGGCATGCTGGGGATGCGGTGGGCTCT
ATGGAGATCTGCGAAATCGGATCCAGCTGAATCTAAGTGAGGGCCTATTTCCCATGATTCCTTCATATTT
GCATATACGATACAAGGCTGTTAGAGAGATAATTGGAATTAATTTGACTGTAAACACAAAGATATTAGTA
CAAAATACGTGACGTAGAAAGTAATAATTTCTTGGGTAGTTTGCAGTTTTAAAATTATGTTTTAAAATGG
ACTATCATATGCTTACCGTAACTTGAAAGTATTTCGATTTCTTGGCTTTATATATCTTGTGGAAAGGACG
AAACCGTATCAACTCTTTAGCGTGGACGTATTACGTCTAGTCGGGTGATTAGCCAGACTCTAACTTATTG
AACGCATTTGGGGTTGCGAAAGTGTCGCAACAAACGGCAGAAGCTGGAGGAGGAAGGGCCTGAGTCCGAG
CAGAAGAACTCGCAGTAGAAAGTTCTCCCATCACATCAACCGGTGGCGCATTGCCACGAAGCAGGCCAAT
GGGGAGGACATCGATGTCATGCGACACTTTCGCTTCCTCCAGTAAAGAGTTGATACGGTTTTTTTTGAAC
GCTGACGTCATCAACCCGCTCCAAGGAATCGCGGGCCCAGTGTCACTAGGCGGGAACACCCAGCGCGCGT
GCGCCCTGGCAGGAAGATGGCTGTGAGGGACAGGGGAGTGGCGCCCTGCAATATTTGCATGTCGCTATGT
GTTCTGGGAAATCACCATAAACGTGAAATGTCTTTGGATTTGGGAATCTTATAAGTTCTGTATGAGACCA
CGAAAGAGTCCGAGCAGAAGAAGAAGTTTCAGAGCTATGCTGGAAACAGCATAGCAAGTTGAAATAAGGC
TAGTCCGTTATCAACTTGAAAAAGTGGCACCGAGTCGGTGCTTTTTTTTTTTTAGCTTGGCGTAATCATG
GTCATAGCTGTTTCCTGTGTGAAATTGTTATCCGCTCACAATTCCACACAACATACGAGCCGGAAGCATA
AAGTGTAAAGCCTGGGGTGCCTAATGAGTGAGCTAACTCACATTAATTGCGTTGCGCTCACTGCCCGCTT
TCCAGTCGGGAAACCTGTCGTGCCAGCGGATCCGCATCTCAATTAGTCAGCAACCATAGTCCCGCCCCTA
ACTCCGCCCATCCCGCCCCTAACTCCGCCCAGTTCCGCCCATTCTCCGCCCCATGGCTGACTAATTTTTT
TTATTTATGCAGAGGCCGAGGCCGCCTCGGCCTCTGAGCTATTCCAGAAGTAGTGAGGAGGCTTTTTTGG
AGGCCTAGGCTTTTGCAAAAAGCTAACTTGTTTATTGCAGCTTATAATGGTTACAAATAAAGCAATAGCA
TCACAAATTTCACAAATAAAGCATTTTTTTCACTGCATTCTAGTTGTGGTTTGTCCAAACTCATCAATGT
ATCTTATCATGTCTGGATCCGCTGCATTAATGAATCGGCCAACGCGCGGGGAGAGGCGGTTTGCGTATTG
GGCGCTCTTCCGCTTCCTCGCTCACTGACTCGCTGCGCTCGGTCGTTCGGCTGCGGCGAGCGGTATCAGC
TCACTCAAAGGCGGTAATACGGTTATCCACAGAATCAGGGGATAACGCAGGAAAGAACATGTGAGCAAAA
GGCCAGCAAAAGGCCAGGAACCGTAAAAAGGCCGCGTTGCTGGCGTTTTTCCATAGGCTCCGCCCCCCTG
ACGAGCATCACAAAAATCGACGCTCAAGTCAGAGGTGGCGAAACCCGACAGGACTATAAAGATACCAGGC
GTTTCCCCCTGGAAGCTCCCTCGTGCGCTCTCCTGTTCCGACCCTGCCGCTTACCGGATACCTGTCCGCC
TTTCTCCCTTCGGGAAGCGTGGCGCTTTCTCATAGCTCACGCTGTAGGTATCTCAGTTCGGTGTAGGTCG
TTCGCTCCAAGCTGGGCTGTGTGCACGAACCCCCCGTTCAGCCCGACCGCTGCGCCTTATCCGGTAACTA
TCGTCTTGAGTCCAACCCGGTAAGACACGACTTATCGCCACTGGCAGCAGCCACTGGTAACAGGATTAGC
AGAGCGAGGTATGTAGGCGGTGCTACAGAGTTCTTGAAGTGGTGGCCTAACTACGGCTACACTAGAAGAA
CAGTATTTGGTATCTGCGCTCTGCTGAAGCCAGTTACCTTCGGAAAAAGAGTTGGTAGCTCTTGATCCGG
CAAACAAACCACCGCTGGTAGCGGTGGTTTTTTTGTTTGCAAGCAGCAGATTACGCGCAGAAAAAAAGGA
TCTCAAGAAGATCCTTTGATCTTTTCTACGGGGTCTGACGCTCAGTGGAACGAAAACTCACGTTAAGGGA
TTTTGGTCATGAGATTATCAAAAAGGATCTTCACCTAGATCCTTTTAAATTAAAAATGAAGTTTTAAATC
AATCTAAAGTATATATGAGTAAACTTGGTCTGACAGTTACCAATGCTTAATCAGTGAGGCACCTATCTCA
GCGATCTGTCTATTTCGTTCATCCATAGTTGCCTGACTCCCCGTCGTGTAGATAACTACGATACGGGAGG
GCTTACCATCTGGCCCCAGTGCTGCAATGATACCGCGAGACCCACGCTCACCGGCTCCAGATTTATCAGC
AATAAACCAGCCAGCCGGAAGGGCCGAGCGCAGAAGTGGTCCTGCAACTTTATCCGCCTCCATCCAGTCT
ATTAATTGTTGCCGGGAAGCTAGAGTAAGTAGTTCGCCAGTTAATAGTTTGCGCAACGTTGTTGCCATTG
CTACAGGCATCGTGGTGTCACGCTCGTCGTTTGGTATGGCTTCATTCAGCTCCGGTTCCCAACGATCAAG
GCGAGTTACATGATCCCCCATGTTGTGCAAAAAAGCGGTTAGCTCCTTCGGTCCTCCGATCGTTGTCAGA
AGTAAGTTGGCCGCAGTGTTATCACTCATGGTTATGGCAGCACTGCATAATTCTCTTACTGTCATGCCAT
CCGTAAGATGCTTTTCTGTGACTGGTGAGTACTCAACCAAGTCATTCTGAGAATAGTGTATGCGGCGACC
GAGTTGCTCTTGCCCGGCGTCAATACGGGATAATACCGCGCCACATAGCAGAACTTTAAAAGTGCTCATC
ATTGGAAAACGTTCTTCGGGGCGAAAACTCTCAAGGATCTTACCGCTGTTGAGATCCAGTTCGATGTAAC
CCACTCGTGCACCCAACTGATCTTCAGCATCTTTTACTTTCACCAGCGTTTCTGGGTGAGCAAAAACAGG
AAGGCAAAATGCCGCAAAAAAGGGAATAAGGGCGACACGGAAATGTTGAATACTCATACTCTTCCTTTTT
CAATATTATTGAAGCATTTATCAGGGTTATTGTCTCATGAGCGGATACATATTTGAATGTATTTAGAAAA
ATAAACAAATAGGGGTTCCGCGCACATTTCCCCGAAAAGTGCCACCTGGGTCGACATTGATTATTG
Features (pLannotate 1.2.2; 20 found; start..end, strand, type, name):
    368..645     +  promoter       chicken β-actin promoter: No description available
    646..1662    +  intron         chimeric intron: chimera between introns from chicken β-actin and rabbit β-globin
   2720..2944    +  polyA_signal   bGH poly(A) signal: bovine growth hormone polyadenylation signal
   2979..3219    +  promoter       U6 promoter: RNA polymerase III promoter for human U6 snRNA
   3231..3295    +  ncRNA          msr (fragment): Accession: RF00170 - Retron msr RNA
   3377..3448    +  CDS            Emx1 (fragment): EMX1_MOUSE - Also known as Emx-1. Experimental evidence at protein level: Swiss-Prot protein existence level 1. Transcription factor, which in cooperation with EMX2, acts to generate the boundary between the roof and archipallium in the developing brain. May function in combinations with OTX1/2 to specify cell fates in the developing central nervous system. From Mus musculus (Mouse).
   3497..3711    +  promoter       H1 promoter: human H1 RNA promoter
   3754..3821    +  misc_RNA       tracrRNA (fragment): trans-activating CRISPR RNA for the Streptococcus pyogenes CRISPR/Cas9 system
   3875..3891    -  protein_bind   lac operator: The lac repressor binds to the lac operator to inhibit transcription in E. coli. This inhibition can be relieved by adding lactose or isopropyl-β-D-thiogalactopyranoside (IPTG). lac repressor encoded by lacI
   3899..3929    -  promoter       lac promoter: promoter for the E. coli lac operon
   3944..3965    -  protein_bind   CAP binding site: CAP binding activates transcription in the presence of cAMP. E. coli catabolite activator protein
   3978..4017    -  CDS            lacI (fragment): lac repressor; lacI; The lac repressor binds to the lac operator to inhibit transcription in E. coli. This inhibition can be relieved by adding lactose or isopropyl-β-D-thiogalactopyranoside (IPTG).
   4024..4046    +  promoter       SV40 promoter (fragment): SV40 enhancer and early promoter
   4070..4205    +  rep_origin     SV40 ori: SV40 origin of replication
   4225..4359    +  polyA_signal   SV40 poly(A) signal: SV40 polyadenylation signal
   4361..4415    -  CDS            lacI (fragment): lac repressor; lacI; The lac repressor binds to the lac operator to inhibit transcription in E. coli. This inhibition can be relieved by adding lactose or isopropyl-β-D-thiogalactopyranoside (IPTG).
   4598..5186    -  rep_origin     ori: high-copy-number ColE1/pMB1/pBR322/pUC origin of replication
   5357..6217    -  CDS            AmpR: β-lactamase; bla; confers resistance to ampicillin, carbenicillin, and related antibiotics
   6218..6322    -  promoter       AmpR promoter: bla
   6353..366     +  enhancer       CMV enhancer (across the origin): human cytomegalovirus immediate early enhancer
