[The description below was written by a language model from this plasmid's Addgene catalogue record and pLannotate feature annotations shown in this document.]
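Description:
pAGK55 is a 6.4 kb mammalian expression plasmid built by Gibson assembly on a backbone derived from pFUGW-H1. It is designed for retron-mediated genome editing of the human EMX1 locus. It is propagated in E. coli through a high-copy ColE1/pUC-type origin and selected with ampicillin via the β-lactamase gene. Although the parent vector is lentiviral, the feature table shows no LTRs, packaging signal or other lentiviral elements, so the plasmid appears suited to direct transfection rather than viral packaging. An SV40 origin and SV40 poly(A) signal, along with lac promoter/operator remnants, persist as backbone sequence.

The payload comprises three transcription units. A CAG promoter (CMV enhancer, chicken β-actin promoter and chimeric intron) drives an open reading frame that the annotation software did not identify. According to the catalogue entry, it encodes the "node 2" retron reverse transcriptase, and it is terminated by a bGH poly(A) signal. Downstream, a U6 Pol III promoter expresses the retron non-coding RNA. This is recognised by its msr segment and an embedded stretch of EMX1 homology, annotated by similarity to mouse Emx1, which serves as the repair template carrying a 10 bp barcode. A separate H1 promoter drives a guide RNA with an S. pyogenes Cas9 scaffold. This "split" layout expresses ncRNA and gRNA as independent transcripts rather than as a fusion.

In cells, the reverse transcriptase copies the ncRNA into multicopy single-stranded DNA, which acts as a donor for precise repair at the gRNA-directed cut. No Cas9 gene is annotated, so the nuclease is presumably supplied separately.
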