Addgene plasmid #228114: pAGK55
Purpose: Express node 2 retron with split retron ncRNA and gRNA to edit (10bp barcode) EMX1 gene in human cells
Depositing lab: Seth Shipman. Depositing organization: J. David Gladstone Institutes. Publication: An experimental census of retrons for DNA production and genome editing. Khan AG, Rojas-Montero M, Gonzalez-Delgado A, Lopez SC, Fang RF, Crawford KD, Shipman SL. Nat Biotechnol. 2024 Sep 17. doi: 10.1038/s41587-024-02384-z. PubMed 39289529.
Backbone
  Vector backbone: pFUGW-H1 (Addgene plasmid #25870)
  Backbone size w/o insert (bp): 4363
  Total vector size (bp): 6366
  Vector type: Mammalian Expression
Growth in bacteria
  Bacterial resistance: Ampicillin, 100 μg/mL
  Growth temperature: 37°C
  Growth strain: DH5alpha
  Copy number: Unknown
Gene/Insert
  Gene/Insert name: Retron node 2, split retron ncRNA and gRNA to edit EMX1 gene (10bp barcode) in human cells
  Species: H. sapiens (human)
  Insert size (bp): 2003
  Promoter: CAG for RT, U6/H1 for ncRNA/gRNA
  Cloning method: Gibson Cloning
  Sequencing primers: 5′ U6; 3′ M13R
Terms and licenses: Academic/Nonprofit Terms; Industry Terms: Not Available to Industry
How to cite: pAGK55 was a gift from Seth Shipman (Addgene plasmid # 228114 ; http://n2t.net/addgene:228114 ; RRID:Addgene_228114)
